>Addgene plasmid #143206 | TFORF0230 | addgene full sequence | sequence record 410750 | Addgene NGS Result
GGCTCCGGTGCCCGTCAGTGGGCAGAGCGCACATCGCCCACAGTCCCCGAGAAGTTGGGGGGAGGGGTCG
GCAATTGAACCGGTGCCTAGAGAAGGTGGCGCGGGGTAAACTGGGAAAGTGATGTCGTGTACTGGCTCCG
CCTTTTTCCCGAGGGTGGGGGAGAACCGTATATAAGTGCAGTAGTCGCCGTGAACGTTCTTTTTCGCAAC
GGGTTTGCCGCCAGAACACAGGTAAGTGCCGTGTGTGGTTCCCGCGGGCCTGGCCTCTTTACGGGTTATG
GCCCTTGCGTGCCTTGAATTACTTCCACCTGGCTGCAGTACGTGATTCTTGATCCCGAGCTTCGGGTTGG
AAGTGGGTGGGAGAGTTCGAGGCCTTGCGCTTAAGGAGCCCCTTCGCCTCGTGCTTGAGTTGAGGCCTGG
CCTGGGCGCTGGGGCCGCCGCGTGCGAATCTGGTGGCACCTTCGCGCCTGTCTCGCTGCTTTCGATAAGT
CTCTAGCCATTTAAAATTTTTGATGACCTGCTGCGACGCTTTTTTTCTGGCAAGATAGTCTTGTAAATGC
GGGCCAAGATCTGCACACTGGTATTTCGGTTTTTGGGGCCGCGGGCGGCGACGGGGCCCGTGCGTCCCAG
CGCACATGTTCGGCGAGGCGGGGCCTGCGAGCGCGGCCACCGAGAATCGGACGGGGGTAGTCTCAAGCTG
GCCGGCCTGCTCTGGTGCCTGGCCTCGCGCCGCCGTGTATCGCCCCGCCCTGGGCGGCAAGGCTGGCCCG
GTCGGCACCAGTTGCGTGAGCGGAAAGATGGCCGCTTCCCGGCCCTGCTGCAGGGAGCTCAAAATGGAGG
ACGCGGCGCTCGGGAGAGCGGGCGGGTGAGTCACCCACACAAAGGAAAAGGGCCTTTCCGTCCTCAGCCG
TCGCTTCATGTGACTCCACGGAGTACCGGGCGCCGTCCAGGCACCTCGATTAGTTCTCGAGCTTTTGGAG
TACGTCGTCTTTAGGTTGGGGGGAGGGGTTTTATGCGATGGAGTTTCCCCACACTGAGTGGGTGGAGACT
GAAGTTAGGCCAGCTTGGCACTTGATGTAATTCTCCTTGGAATTTGCCCTTTTTGAGTTTGGATCTTGGT
TCATTCTCAAGCCTCAGACAGTGGTTCAAAGTTTTTTTCTTCCATTTCAGGTGTCGTGAGGCTAGCACCG
CCACCATGTCACACCTAACTCAACATACAGGAATTCATGCTGGAGAGAAACCCTACAAATGTGAAAAATG
TGGCAAAGCCTTTAATAGGTCCACATCACTTAGTAAACATAAGAGAATTCATACTGGAGAGAAACCCTAC
ACATGTGAAGAATGTGGCAAAGCCTTTAGACGGTCCACAGTTCTGAACGAACATAAGAAAATTCATACTG
GAGAGAAACCCTACAAATGTGAAGAATGTGGCAAAGCCTTTACAAGGTCCACAACACTGAATGAACACAA
GAAAATTCATACTGGAGAGAAACCCTACAAATGTAAAGAATGTGGCAAAGCCTTTAGATGGTCCACAAGC
CTGAATGAACATAAGAATATTCATACTGGAGAGAAACCCTACAAATGTAAAGAATGTGGCAAAGCCTTTA
GACAGTCCAGGAGCCTGAATGAACATAAAAATATTCATACTGGCGAAAAACCCTACACATGTGAAAAATG
TGGCAAAGCTTTTAACCAATCCTCAAGTCTTATTATACACAGGAGCATTCATTCTGAACAAAAACTTTAC
AAATGTGAAGAATGTGGCAAAGCCTTTACTTGGTCCTCATCCCTTAATAAACATAAGAGAATTCATACTG
GAGAGAAACCCTACACATGTGAAGAATGTGGCAAAGCTTTTTATAGGTCCTCACACCTTGCTAAACATAA
GAGAATTCATACTGGAGAGAAACCCTACACGTGCGAAGAATGTGGCAAAGCTTTTAACCAATCCTCAACT
CTTATATTACACAAGAGAATCCATTCTGGGCAAAAACCTTACAAATGTGAAGAATGTGGCAAAGCCTTTA
CACGGTCCACAACACTGAACGAACATAAGAAAATTCATACTGGCGAGAAACCCTACAAATGTGAAGAATG
TGGCAAAGCTTTCATATGGTCCGCAAGCCTGAATGAACATAAGAATATTCATACTGGAGAGAAACCCTAC
AAATGTAAAGAATGTGGCAAAGCTTTTAACCAATCCTCAGGCCTTATTATACACAGGAGCATTCATTCTG
AACAAAAACTTTACAAATGTGAAGAATGTGGCAAAGCCTTTACTCGGTCCACAGCCCTGAATGAACATAA
GAAAATTCATTCTGGAGAGAAACCCTACAAATGCAAAGAATGTGGCAAAGCCTATAACTTATCCTCAACC
CTTACTAAACATAAGAGAATTCATACTGGAGAGAAACCCTTCACATGTGAAGAATGTGGCAAAGCCTTCA
ATTGGTCCTCATCCCTTACTAAACATAAGATAATTCATACTGGAGAGAAATCCTACAAATGTGAAGAATG
TGGCAAAGCTTTTAATCGGCCCTCAACCCTTACTGTACACAAGCGAATTCATACTGGCAAGGAACATAGT
TAGTAATGAACTAGTCCGTAACTTGAAAGTATTTCGATTTCTTGGCTTTATATATCTTGTGGAAAGGACG
AGGCGATGATAGTGCAGGCGGTCGTACGCGTTAAGTCGACAATCAACCTCTGGATTACAAAATTTGTGAA
AGATTGACTGGTATTCTTAACTATGTTGCTCCTTTTACGCTATGTGGATACGCTGCTTTAATGCCTTTGT
ATCATGCTATTGCTTCCCGTATGGCTTTCATTTTCTCCTCCTTGTATAAATCCTGGTTGCTGTCTCTTTA
TGAGGAGTTGTGGCCCGTTGTCAGGCAACGTGGCGTGGTGTGCACTGTGTTTGCTGACGCAACCCCCACT
GGTTGGGGCATTGCCACCACCTGTCAGCTCCTTTCCGGGACTTTCGCTTTCCCCCTCCCTATTGCCACGG
CGGAACTCATCGCCGCCTGCCTTGCCCGCTGCTGGACAGGGGCTCGGCTGTTGGGCACTGACAATTCCGT
GGTGTTGTCGGGGAAATCATCGTCCTTTCCTTGGCTGCTCGCCTGTGTTGCCACCTGGATTCTGCGCGGG
ACGTCCTTCTGCTACGTCCCTTCGGCCCTCAATCCAGCGGACCTTCCTTCCCGCGGCCTGCTGCCGGCTC
TGCGGCCTCTTCCGCGTCTTCGCCTTCGCCCTCAGACGAGTCGGATCTCCCTTTGGGCCGCCTCCCCGCG
TCGACTTTAAGACCAATGACTTACAAGGCAGCTGTAGATCTTAGCCACTTTTTAAAAGAAAAGGGGGGAC
TGGAAGGGCTAATTCACTCCCAACGAAGACAAGATCTGCTTTTTGCTTGTACTGGGTCTCTCTGGTTAGA
CCAGATCTGAGCCTGGGAGCTCTCTGGCTAACTAGGGAACCCACTGCTTAAGCCTCAATAAAGCTTGCCT
TGAGTGCTTCAAGTAGTGTGTGCCCGTCTGTTGTGTGACTCTGGTAACTAGAGATCCCTCAGACCCTTTT
AGTCAGTGTGGAAAATCTCTAGCAGTACGTATAGTAGTTCATGTCATCTTATTATTCAGTATTTATAACT
TGCAAAGAAATGAATATCAGAGAGTGAGAGGAACTTGTTTATTGCAGCTTATAATGGTTACAAATAAAGC
AATAGCATCACAAATTTCACAAATAAAGCATTTTTTTCACTGCATTCTAGTTGTGGTTTGTCCAAACTCA
TCAATGTATCTTATCATGTCTGGCTCTAGCTATCCCGCCCCTAACTCCGCCCATCCCGCCCCTAACTCCG
CCCAGTTCCGCCCATTCTCCGCCCCATGGCTGACTAATTTTTTTTATTTATGCAGAGGCCGAGGCCGCCT
CGGCCTCTGAGCTATTCCAGAAGTAGTGAGGAGGCTTTTTTGGAGGCCTAGGGACGTACCCAATTCGCCC
TATAGTGAGTCGTATTACGCGCGCTCACTGGCCGTCGTTTTACAACGTCGTGACTGGGAAAACCCTGGCG
TTACCCAACTTAATCGCCTTGCAGCACATCCCCCTTTCGCCAGCTGGCGTAATAGCGAAGAGGCCCGCAC
CGATCGCCCTTCCCAACAGTTGCGCAGCCTGAATGGCGAATGGG
[124 nt withheld, positions 4175-4298]
C
[91 nt withheld, positions 4300-4390]
A
[49 nt withheld, positions 4392-4440]
CCTTTGACGTTGGAGTCCACGTTCTTT
[37 nt withheld, positions 4468-4504]
ACCCTATCTCGGTCTATTCTTTTGATTTATAAGGGATTTTGCCGATTTCGGCCTATTGGTTAAAAAATGA
GCTGATTTAACAAAAATTTAACGCGAATTTTAACAAAATATTAACGCTTACAATTTAGGTGGCACTTTTC
GGGGAAATGTGCGCGGAACCCCTATTTGTTTATTTTTCTAAATACATTCAAATATGTATCCGCTCATGAG
ACAATAACCCTGATAAATGCTTCAATAATATTGAAAAAGGAAGAGTATGAGTATTCAACATTTCCGTGTC
GCCCTTATTCCCTTTTTTGCGGCATTTTGCCTTCCTGTTTTTGCTCACCCAGAAACGCTGGTGAAAGTAA
AAGATGCTGAAGATCAGTTGGGTGCACGAGTGGGTTACATCGAACTGGATCTCAACAGCGGTAAGATCCT
TGAGAGTTTTCGCCCCGAAGAACGTTTTCCAATGATGAGCACTTTTAAAGTTCTGCTATGTGGCGCGGTA
TTATCCCGTATTGACGCCGGGCAAGAGCAACTCGGTCGCCGCATACACTATTCTCAGAATGACTTGGTTG
AGTACTCACCAGTCACAGAAAAGCATCTTACGGATGGCATGACAGTAAGAGAATTATGCAGTGCTGCCAT
AACCATGAGTGATAACACTGCGGCCAACTTACTTCTGACAACGATCGGAGGACCGAAGGAGCTAACCGCT
TTTTTGCACAACATGGGGGATCATGTAACTCGCCTTGATCGTTGGGAACCGGAGCTGAATGAAGCCATAC
CAAACGACGAGCGTGACACCACGATGCCTGTAGCAATGGCAACAACGTTGCGCAAACTATTAACTGGCGA
ACTACTTACTCTAGCTTCCCGGCAACAATTAATAGACTGGATGGAGGCGGATAAAGTTGCAGGACCACTT
CTGCGCTCGGCCCTTCCGGCTGGCTGGTTTATTGCTGATAAATCTGGAGCCGGTGAGCGTGGGTCTCGCG
GTATCATTGCAGCACTGGGGCCAGATGGTAAGCCCTCCCGTATCGTAGTTATCTACACGACGGGGAGTCA
GGCAACTATGGATGAACGAAATAGACAGATCGCTGAGATAGGTGCCTCACTGATTAAGCATTGGTAACTG
TCAGACCAAGTTTACTCATATATACTTTAGATTGATTTAAAACTTCATTTTTAATTTAAAAGGATCTAGG
TGAAGATCCTTTTTGATAATCTCATGACCAAAATCCCTTAACGTGAGTTTTCGTTCCACTGAGCGTCAGA
CCCCGTAGAAAAGATCAAAGGATCTTCTTGAGATCCTTTTTTTCTGCGCGTAATCTGCTGCTTGCAAACA
AAAAAACCACCGCTACCAGCGGTGGTTTGTTTGCCGGATCAAGAGCTACCAACTCTTTTTCCGAAGGTAA
CTGGCTTCAGCAGAGCGCAGATACCAAATACTGTTCTTCTAGTGTAGCCGTAGTTAGGCCACCACTTCAA
GAACTCTGTAGCACCGCCTACATACCTCGCTCTGCTAATCCTGTTACCAGTGGCTGCTGCCAGTGGCGAT
AAGTCGTGTCTTACCGGGTTGGACTCAAGACGATAGTTACCGGATAAGGCGCAGCGGTCGGGCTGAACGG
GGGGTTCGTGCACACAGCCCAGCTTGGAGCGAACGACCTACACCGAACTGAGATACCTACAGCGTGAGCT
ATGAGAAAGCGCCACGCTTCCCGAAGGGAGAAAGGCGGACAGGTATCCGGTAAGCGGCAGGGTCGGAACA
GGAGAGCGCACGAGGGAGCTTCCAGGGGGAAACGCCTGGTATCTTTATAGTCCTGTCGGGTTTCGCCACC
TCTGACTTGAGCGTCGATTTTTGTGATGCTCGTCAGGGGGGCGGAGCCTATGGAAAAACGCCAGCAACGC
GGCCTTTTTACGGTTCCTGGCCTTTTGCTGGCCTTTTGCTCACATGTTCTTTCCTGCGTTATCCCCTGAT
TCTGTGGATAACCGTATTACCGCCTTTGAGTGAGCTGATACCGCTCGCCGCAGCCGAACGACCGAGCGCA
GCGAGTCAGTGAGCGAGGAAGCGGAAGAGCGCCCAATACGCAAACCGCCTCTCCCCGCGCGTTGGCCGAT
TCATTAATGCAGCTGGCACGACAGGTTTCCCGACTGGAAAGCGGGCAGTGAGCGCAACGCAATTAATGTG
AGTTAGCTCACTCATTAGGCACCCCAGGCTTTACACTTTATGCTTCCGGCTCGTATGTTGTGTGGAATTG
TGAGCGGATAACAATTTCACACAGGAAACAGCTATGACCATGATTACGCCAAGCGCGCAATTAACCCTCA
CTAAAGGGAACAAAAGCTGGAGCTGCAAGCTTAATGTAGTCTTATGCAATACTCTTGTAGTCTTGCAACA
TGGTAACGATGAGTTAGCAACATGCCTTACAAGGAGAGAAAAAGCACCGTGCATGCCGATTGGTGGAAGT
AAGGTGGTACGATCGTGCCTTATTAGGAAGGCAACAGACGGGTCTGACATGGATTGGACGAACCACTGAA
TTGCCGCATTGCAGAGATATTGTATTTAAGTGCCTAGCTCGATACATAAACGGGTCTCTCTGGTTAGACC
AGATCTGAGCCTGGGAGCTCTCTGGCTAACTAGGGAACCCACTGCTTAAGCCTCAATAAAGCTTGCCTTG
AGTGCTTCAAGTAGTGTGTGCCCGTCTGTTGTGTGACTCTGGTAACTAGAGATCCCTCAGACCCTTTTAG
TCAGTGTGGAAAATCTCTAGCAGTGGCGCCCGAACAGGGACTTGAAAGCGAAAGGGAAACCAGAGGAGCT
CTCTCGACGCAGGACTCGGCTTGCTGAAGCGCGCACGGCAAGAGGCGAGGGGCGGCGACTGGTGAGTACG
CCAAAAATTTTGACTAGCGGAGGCTAGAAGGAGAGAGATGGGTGCGAGAGCGTCAGTATTAAGCGGGGGA
GAATTAGATCGCGATGGGAAAAAATTCGGTTAAGGCCAGGGGGAAAGAAAAAATATAAATTAAAACATAT
AGTATGGGCAAGCAGGGAGCTAGAACGATTCGCAGTTAATCCTGGCCTGTTAGAAACATCAGAAGGCTGT
AGACAAATACTGGGACAGCTACAACCATCCCTTCAGACAGGATCAGAAGAACTTAGATCATTATATAATA
CAGTAGCAACCCTCTATTGTGTGCATCAAAGGATAGAGATAAAAGACACCAAGGAAGCTTTAGACAAGAT
AGAGGAAGAGCAAAACAAAAGTAAGACCACCGCACAGCAAGCGGCCGCTGATCTTCAGACCTGGAGGAGG
AGATATGAGGGACAATTGGAGAAGTGAATTATATAAATATAAAGTAGTAAAAATTGAACCATTAGGAGTA
GCACCCACCAAGGCAAAGAGAAGAGTGGTGCAGAGAGAAAAAAGAGCAGTGGGAATAGGAGCTTTGTTCC
TTGGGTTCTTGGGAGCAGCAGGAAGCACTATGGGCGCAGCGTCAATGACGCTGACGGTACAGGCCAGACA
ATTATTGTCTGGTATAGTGCAGCAGCAGAACAATTTGCTGAGGGCTATTGAGGCGCAACAGCATCTGTTG
CAACTCACAGTCTGGGGCATCAAGCAGCTCCAGGCAAGAATCCTGGCTGTGGAAAGATACCTAAAGGATC
AACAGCTCCTGGGGATTTGGGGTTGCTCTGGAAAACTCATTTGCACCACTGCTGTGCCTTGGAATGCTAG
TTGGAGTAATAAATCTCTGGAACAGATTTGGAATCACACGACCTGGATGGAGTGGGACAGAGAAATTAAC
AATTACACAAGCTTAATACACTCCTTAATTGAAGAATCGCAAAACCAGCAAGAAAAGAATGAACAAGAAT
TATTGGAATTAGATAAATGGGCAAGTTTGTGGAATTGGTTTAACATAACAAATTGGCTGTGGTATATAAA
ATTATTCATAATGATAGTAGGAGGCTTGGTAGGTTTAAGAATAGTTTTTGCTGTACTTTCTATAGTGAAT
AGAGTTAGGCAGGGATATTCACCATTATCGTTTCAGACCCACCTCCCAACCCCGAGGGGACCCATGCATT
GCATCTCAATTAGTCAGCAACCAGGTGTGGAAAGTCCCCAGGCTCCCCAGCAGGCAGAAGTATGCAAAGC
ATGCGTCTCAATTAGTCAGCAACCATAGTCCCGCCCCTAACTCCGCCCATCCCGCCCCTAACTCCGCCCA
GTTCCGCCCATTCTCCGCCCCATGGCTGACTAATTTTTTTTATTTATGCAGAGGCCGAGGCCGCCTCGGC
CTCTGAGCTATTCCAGAAGTAGTGAGGAGGCTTTTTTGGAGGCCTAGGCTTTTGCAAAAAGCTTTCTAGA
GGTACCACCGGAGCTTACCATGACCGAGTACAAGCCCACGGTGCGCCTCGCCACCCGCGACGACGTCCCC
AGGGCCGTACGCACCCTCGCCGCCGCGTTCGCCGACTACCCCGCCACGCGCCACACCGTCGATCCGGACC
GCCACATCGAGCGGGTCACCGAGCTGCAAGAACTCTTCCTCACGCGCGTCGGGCTCGACATCGGCAAGGT
GTGGGTCGCGGACGACGGCGCCGCCGTGGCGGTCTGGACCACGCCGGAGAGCGTCGAAGCGGGGGCGGTG
TTCGCCGAGATCGGCCCGCGCATGGCCGAGTTGAGCGGTTCCCGGCTGGCCGCGCAGCAACAGATGGAAG
GCCTCCTGGCGCCGCACCGGCCCAAGGAGCCCGCGTGGTTCCTGGCCACCGTCGGCGTCTCGCCCGACCA
CCAGGGCAAGGGTCTGGGCAGCGCCGTCGTGCTCCCCGGAGTGGAGGCGGCCGAGCGCGCCGGGGTGCCC
GCCTTCCTGGAGACCTCCGCGCCCCGCAACCTCCCCTTCTACGAGCGGCTCGGCTTCACCGTCACCGCCG
ACGTCGAGGTGCCCGAAGGACCGCGCACCTGGTGCATGACCCGCAAGCCCGGTGCCAGTTAACGAATTCT
AGATCTTGAGACAAATGGCAGTATTCATCCACAATTTTAAAAGAAAAGGGGGGATTGGGGGGTACAGTGC
AGGGGAAAGAATAGTAGACATAATAGCAACAGACATACAAACTAAAGAATTACAAAAACAAATTACAAAA
ATTCAAAATTTTCGGGTTTATTACAGGGACAGCAGAGATCCACTTTGGCGCCGGCTCGAGGCCTGCAGGT
GCAAAGATGGATAAAGTTTTAAACAGAGAGGAATCTTTGCAGCTAATGGACCTTCTAGGTCTTGAAAGGA
GTGGGAATT
Features (pLannotate 1.2.2; 31 found; start..end, strand, type, name):
      1..1179    +  promoter       EF-1α promoter: strong constitutive promoter for human elongation factor EF-1α
   1196..1291    +  CDS            ZNF525 (fragment): ZN525_HUMAN - Also known as KIAA1979. Experimental evidence at transcript level: Swiss-Prot protein existence level 2. May be involved in transcriptional regulation. From Homo sapiens (Human).
   2606..2659    +  promoter       U6 promoter (fragment): RNA polymerase III promoter for human U6 snRNA
   2701..3289    +  misc_feature   WPRE: woodchuck hepatitis virus posttranscriptional regulatory element
   3340..3359    +  misc_feature   cPPT/CTS (fragment): central polypurine tract and central termination sequence of HIV-1
   3361..3594    +  LTR            3' LTR (ΔU3): self-inactivating 3' long terminal repeat (LTR) from HIV-1
   3672..3793    +  polyA_signal   SV40 poly(A) signal: SV40 polyadenylation signal
   3833..3968    +  rep_origin     SV40 ori: SV40 origin of replication
   3989..4007    -  promoter       T7 promoter: promoter for bacteriophage T7 RNA polymerase
   4015..4170    +  CDS            lacZα (fragment): LacZα fragment of β-galactosidase; lacZ fragment
   4175..4603    +  rep_origin     f1 ori (sequence partly withheld): f1 bacteriophage origin of replication; arrow indicates direction of (+) strand synthesis
   4656..4760    +  promoter       AmpR promoter: bla
   4761..5621    +  CDS            AmpR: β-lactamase; bla; confers resistance to ampicillin, carbenicillin, and related antibiotics
   5792..6380    +  rep_origin     ori: high-copy-number ColE1/pMB1/pBR322/pUC origin of replication
   6563..6655    +  CDS            lacI (fragment): lac repressor; lacI; The lac repressor binds to the lac operator to inhibit transcription in E. coli. This inhibition can be relieved by adding lactose or isopropyl-β-D-thiogalactopyranoside (IPTG).
   6668..6689    +  protein_bind   CAP binding site: CAP binding activates transcription in the presence of cAMP. E. coli catabolite activator protein
   6704..6734    +  promoter       lac promoter: promoter for the E. coli lac operon
   6742..6758    +  protein_bind   lac operator: The lac repressor binds to the lac operator to inhibit transcription in E. coli. This inhibition can be relieved by adding lactose or isopropyl-β-D-thiogalactopyranoside (IPTG). lac repressor encoded by lacI
   6803..6821    +  promoter       T3 promoter: promoter for bacteriophage T3 RNA polymerase
   6849..7075    +  promoter       RSV promoter: Rous sarcoma virus enhancer/promoter
   7076..7256    +  LTR            5' LTR (truncated): truncated 5' long terminal repeat (LTR) from HIV-1
   7303..7428    +  misc_feature   HIV-1 Ψ: packaging signal of human immunodeficiency virus type 1
   7412..7775    +  CDS            HIV-1 gag (fragment): gag protein from human immunodeficiency virus 1; gag
   7921..8154    +  misc_feature   RRE: The Rev response element (RRE) of HIV-1 allows for Rev-dependent mRNA export from the nucleus to the cytoplasm.
   8531..8557    +  CDS            Rev (fragment): human immunodeficiency virus 1 (HIV-1) Rev protein; rev; enhances nuclear export of unspliced and incompletely spliced viral mRNAs
   8564..8587    +  promoter       SV40 promoter (fragment): SV40 early promoter
   8588..8659    +  promoter       SV40 promoter (fragment): SV40 enhancer and early promoter
   8683..8818    +  rep_origin     SV40 ori: SV40 origin of replication
   8864..9460    +  CDS            PuroR (fragment): puromycin N-acetyltransferase; pac from Streptomyces; confers resistance to puromycin
   9509..9626    +  misc_feature   cPPT/CTS: central polypurine tract and central termination sequence of HIV-1
   9691..9757    +  CDS            small t antigen (fragment): SV40 (simian virus 40) small t antigen
