[The description below was written by a language model from this plasmid's Addgene catalogue record and pLannotate feature annotations shown in this document.]
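Description:
TFORF0230 is a third-generation-style, self-inactivating lentiviral expression plasmid built on the pLX_TRC317 backbone, one member of a barcoded human transcription factor ORF collection. It carries the human zinc finger gene ZNF595 (an insert of about 1.5 kb, synthesized commercially) under the strong constitutive EF-1α promoter. The automated annotation of the 9,763-nt sequence does not label the ORF as ZNF595. It only flags a short stretch just downstream of the promoter as resembling ZNF525, which probably reflects homology among KRAB zinc finger family members rather than a different insert. The record states that each ORF in the collection is paired with a unique 24-bp barcode, although the barcode is not annotated in the feature table. A WPRE follows the ORF region to enhance transcript stability and expression.

The viral framework consists of an RSV promoter driving a truncated HIV-1 5' LTR, the Ψ packaging signal with a gag fragment, the RRE for Rev-dependent export, a cPPT/CTS to aid nuclear import, and a ΔU3 3' LTR that inactivates the integrated provirus's LTR promoter. Upstream of the EF-1α cassette, an SV40 early promoter drives puromycin N-acetyltransferase for selection of transduced mammalian cells. In bacteria, the plasmid is maintained through a high-copy ColE1/pUC origin and ampicillin resistance, and an f1 origin is also present. The depositor notes that the plasmid may recombine during propagation.

The intended use is overexpression of ZNF595 in mammalian cells, particularly in pooled screens. In these screens the barcode allows each transcription factor to be identified by sequencing, as in studies of directed differentiation.
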