Addgene plasmid #143206: TFORF0230
Purpose: Lentiviral vector for overexpressing transcription factor ORFs with unique 24-bp barcodes. Barcodes facilitate identification of transcription factors in pooled screens.
Depositing lab: Feng Zhang. Depositing organization: Broad Institute. Publication: A transcription factor atlas of directed differentiation. Joung J, Ma S, Tay T, Geiger-Schuller KR, Kirchgatterer PC, Verdine VK, Guo B, Arias-Garcia MA, Allen WE, Singh A, Kuksenko O, Abudayyeh OO, Gootenberg JS, Fu Z, Macrae RK, Buenrostro JD, Regev A, Zhang F. Cell. 2023 Jan 5;186(1):209-229.e26. doi: 10.1016/j.cell.2022.11.026. PubMed 36608654.
Backbone
  Vector backbone: pLX_TRC317
  Backbone manufacturer: Broad Institute Genetic Perturbation Platform
  Backbone size w/o insert (bp): 8264
  Vector type: Mammalian Expression, Lentiviral
  Selectable markers: Puromycin
Growth in bacteria
  Bacterial resistance: Ampicillin, 100 μg/mL
  Growth temperature: 37°C
  Growth strain: NEB Stable
  Copy number: High Copy
Gene/Insert
  Gene/Insert name: ZNF595
  Species: H. sapiens (human)
  Insert size (bp): 1499
  Entrez Gene: ZNF595 (a.k.a. FLJ31740)
  Promoter: EF1a
  Cloning method: Unknown
  Sequencing primers: 5′ GGGTGGAGACTGAAGTTAGGCCAG; 3′ CACATAGCGTAAAAGGAGCAACATAG
Terms and licenses: Academic/Nonprofit Terms; Industry Terms: Not Available to Industry
Depositor comments: NM_001286053,NM_001286054,ENST00000608255 . The transcription factor ORF portion of this plasmid was synthesized by Genewiz. Please test multiple small colonies in case of plasmid recombination. To make this collection available in a timely manner, a portion of this collection was not fully sequenced by Addgene. If an Addgene verified full plasmid sequence is not available, please contact us prior to placing an order to request the full sequence.
How to cite: TFORF0230 was a gift from Feng Zhang (Addgene plasmid # 143206 ; http://n2t.net/addgene:143206 ; RRID:Addgene_143206)
