>Addgene plasmid #143206 | TFORF0230 | depositor partial sequence | sequence record 281756 | Insert
ACCGCCACCATGTCACACCTAACTCAACATACAGGAATTCATGCTGGAGAGAAACCCTACAAATGTGAAA
AATGTGGCAAAGCCTTTAATAGGTCCACATCACTTAGTAAACATAAGAGAATTCATACTGGAGAGAAACC
CTACACATGTGAAGAATGTGGCAAAGCCTTTAGACGGTCCACAGTTCTGAACGAACATAAGAAAATTCAT
ACTGGAGAGAAACCCTACAAATGTGAAGAATGTGGCAAAGCCTTTACAAGGTCCACAACACTGAATGAAC
ACAAGAAAATTCATACTGGAGAGAAACCCTACAAATGTAAAGAATGTGGCAAAGCCTTTAGATGGTCCAC
AAGCCTGAATGAACATAAGAATATTCATACTGGAGAGAAACCCTACAAATGTAAAGAATGTGGCAAAGCC
TTTAGACAGTCCAGGAGCCTGAATGAACATAAAAATATTCATACTGGCGAAAAACCCTACACATGTGAAA
AATGTGGCAAAGCTTTTAACCAATCCTCAAGTCTTATTATACACAGGAGCATTCATTCTGAACAAAAACT
TTACAAATGTGAAGAATGTGGCAAAGCCTTTACTTGGTCCTCATCCCTTAATAAACATAAGAGAATTCAT
ACTGGAGAGAAACCCTACACATGTGAAGAATGTGGCAAAGCTTTTTATAGGTCCTCACACCTTGCTAAAC
ATAAGAGAATTCATACTGGAGAGAAACCCTACACGTGCGAAGAATGTGGCAAAGCTTTTAACCAATCCTC
AACTCTTATATTACACAAGAGAATCCATTCTGGGCAAAAACCTTACAAATGTGAAGAATGTGGCAAAGCC
TTTACACGGTCCACAACACTGAACGAACATAAGAAAATTCATACTGGCGAGAAACCCTACAAATGTGAAG
AATGTGGCAAAGCTTTCATATGGTCCGCAAGCCTGAATGAACATAAGAATATTCATACTGGAGAGAAACC
CTACAAATGTAAAGAATGTGGCAAAGCTTTTAACCAATCCTCAGGCCTTATTATACACAGGAGCATTCAT
TCTGAACAAAAACTTTACAAATGTGAAGAATGTGGCAAAGCCTTTACTCGGTCCACAGCCCTGAATGAAC
ATAAGAAAATTCATTCTGGAGAGAAACCCTACAAATGCAAAGAATGTGGCAAAGCCTATAACTTATCCTC
AACCCTTACTAAACATAAGAGAATTCATACTGGAGAGAAACCCTTCACATGTGAAGAATGTGGCAAAGCC
TTCAATTGGTCCTCATCCCTTACTAAACATAAGATAATTCATACTGGAGAGAAATCCTACAAATGTGAAG
AATGTGGCAAAGCTTTTAATCGGCCCTCAACCCTTACTGTACACAAGCGAATTCATACTGGCAAGGAACA
TAGTTAGTAATGAACTAGTCCGTAACTTGAAAGTATTTCGATTTCTTGGCTTTATATATCTTGTGGAAAG
GACGAGGCGATGATAGTGCAGGCGGTCGT
