>Addgene plasmid #143206 | TFORF0230 | depositor partial sequence | sequence record 281757 | Barcode
GGCGATGATAGTGCAGGCGGTCGT
